Addgene plasmid #218536: pMXS-IRES-Blast FLVCR1b-3X FLAG
Purpose: human FLVCR1b with C-terminal 3X_FLAG cDNA
Depositing lab: Kivanc Birsoy. Depositing organization: Rockefeller University. Publication: Integrative genetic analysis identifies FLVCR1 as a plasma-membrane choline transporter in mammals. Kenny TC, Khan A, Son Y, Yue L, Heissel S, Sharma A, Pasolli HA, Liu Y, Gamazon ER, Alwaseem H, Hite RK, Birsoy K. Cell Metab. 2023 Jun 6;35(6):1057-1071.e12. doi: 10.1016/j.cmet.2023.04.003. Epub 2023 Apr 25. PubMed 37100056.
Backbone
  Vector backbone: pMXS-IRES-Blast
  Vector type: Mammalian Expression, Retroviral
  Selectable markers: Blasticidin
Growth in bacteria
  Bacterial resistance: Ampicillin, 100 μg/mL
  Growth temperature: 30°C
  Growth strain: NEB Stable
  Growth instructions: Plasmid is unstable. Be sure to screen multiple colonies. It may also help to grow at 30C and to pick smaller colonies for screening.
  Copy number: Unknown
Gene/Insert
  Gene/Insert name: FLVCR1 (alt name: FLVCR1b)
  Species: H. sapiens (human)
  Mutation: Alternative isoform
  Entrez Gene: FLVCR1 (a.k.a. AXPC1, FLVCR, MFSD7B, PCA, PCARP, SLC49A1)
  Tag / fusion protein: FLAG (3X) (C terminal on insert)
Terms and licenses: Academic/Nonprofit Terms; Industry Terms: Not Available to Industry
How to cite: pMXS-IRES-Blast FLVCR1b-3X FLAG was a gift from Kivanc Birsoy (Addgene plasmid # 218536 ; http://n2t.net/addgene:218536 ; RRID:Addgene_218536)
