[The description below was written by a language model from this plasmid's Addgene catalogue record and pLannotate feature annotations shown in this document.]
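Description:
pMXS-IRES-Blast FLVCR1b-3X FLAG is a Moloney murine leukemia virus-based retroviral expression vector carrying the human FLVCR1b cDNA, the shorter alternative isoform of FLVCR1 (SLC49A1/MFSD7B), fused at its C terminus to a 3xFLAG epitope tag. The plasmid is propagated in E. coli through a high-copy ColE1/pUC-type origin and an ampicillin resistance gene driven by its own bla promoter. The record flags it as unstable in bacteria, which is a common issue for constructs with repeated LTR sequences.

The viral cassette is bounded by MMLV long terminal repeats. No separate internal promoter is annotated, so transcription of the payload presumably comes from the 5' LTR, as is usual for pMXs vectors. Downstream of the 5' LTR lie the MMLV packaging signal (with a fragment annotated as MESV Ψ), a truncated gag lacking its start codon, which extends the packaging region, and a pol segment containing the splice acceptor. These elements allow the genomic RNA to be packaged into virions when gag, pol and env are supplied in trans by a packaging cell line or helper plasmids. The FLVCR1b-3xFLAG open reading frame follows, then an EMCV IRES and the blasticidin S deaminase gene. Both proteins are therefore translated from a single bicistronic transcript, which links blasticidin resistance in transduced mammalian cells to expression of the tagged transporter. The annotated 3' region includes a fragment matched to a ΔU3 LTR adjacent to a standard MMLV LTR, so the table alone does not establish a self-inactivating design.

The construct is suited to making stable cell lines that express FLAG-tagged FLVCR1b for detection, localization or immunoprecipitation. The feature annotation describes this isoform as a mitochondrial heme exporter, and the plasmid comes from a study identifying FLVCR1 as a plasma-membrane choline transporter.
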