Features (pLannotate 1.2.2; 15 found; start..end, strand, type, name):
     22..615     +  LTR            LTR: long terminal repeat from Moloney murine leukemia virus
    678..877     +  misc_feature   MMLV Ψ: packaging signal of Moloney murine leukemia virus (MMLV)
    929..1017    +  misc_feature   MESV Ψ (fragment): packaging signal of murine embryonic stem cell virus
   1094..1510    +  CDS            gag (truncated): truncated Moloney murine leukemia virus (MMLV) gag gene lacking the start codon
   1520..1894    +  misc_feature   pol region: Moloney murine leukemia virus (MMLV) pol region containing the splice acceptor site
   1917..2753    +  CDS            FLVCR1 (fragment): FLVC1_HUMAN - Also known as FLVCR. Experimental evidence at protein level: Swiss-Prot protein existence level 1. [Isoform 2]: Heme transporter that promotes heme efflux from the mitochondrion to the cytoplasm. Essential for erythroid differentiation. From Homo sapiens (Human).
   2775..2840    +  CDS            3xFLAG: three tandem FLAG® epitope tags, followed by an enterokinase cleavage site
   2979..3441    +  misc_feature   IRES: internal ribosome entry site (IRES) of the encephalomyocarditis virus (EMCV)
   3461..3850    +  CDS            BSD: blasticidin S deaminase; Aspergillus terreus BSD; confers resistance to blasticidin
   3899..4020    +  LTR            3' LTR (ΔU3) (fragment): self-inactivating 3' long terminal repeat (LTR) from Moloney murine leukemia virus
   4021..4490    +  LTR            LTR: long terminal repeat from Moloney murine leukemia virus
   4556..4608    -  CDS            lacI (fragment): lac repressor; lacI; The lac repressor binds to the lac operator to inhibit transcription in E. coli. This inhibition can be relieved by adding lactose or isopropyl-β-D-thiogalactopyranoside (IPTG).
   4791..5379    -  rep_origin     ori: high-copy-number ColE1/pMB1/pBR322/pUC origin of replication
   5543..6403    -  CDS            AmpR: β-lactamase; bla; confers resistance to ampicillin, carbenicillin, and related antibiotics
   6404..6508    -  promoter       AmpR promoter: bla
>Addgene plasmid #218536 | pMXS-IRES-Blast FLVCR1b-3X FLAG | addgene full sequence | sequence record 440953 | Addgene NGS Result
CCCGAAAAGTGCCACCTGCATAATGAAAGACCCCACCTGTAGGTTTGGCAAGCTAGCTTAAGTAACGCCA
TTTTGCAAGGCATGGAAAAATACATAACTGAGAATAGAAAAGTTCAGATCAAGGTCAGGAACAGATGGAA
CAGCTGAATATGGGCCAAACAGGATATCTGTGGTAAGCAGTTCCTGCCCCGGCTCAGGGCCAAGAACAGA
TGGAACAGCTGAATATGGGCCAAACAGGATATCTGTGGTAAGCAGTTCCTGCCCCGGCTCAGGGCCAAGA
ACAGATGGTCCCCAGATGCGGTCCAGCCCTCAGCAGTTTCTAGAGAACCATCAGATGTTTCCAGGGTGCC
CCAAGGACCTGAAATGACCCTGTGCCTTATTTGAACTAACCAATCAGTTCGCTTCTCGCTTCTGTTCGCG
CGCTTCTGCTCCCCGAGCTCAATAAAAGAGCCCACAACCCCTCACTCGGCGCGCCAGTCCTCCGATTGAC
TGAGTCGCCCGGGTACCCGTGTATCCAATAAACCCTCTTGCAGTTGCATCCGACTTGTGGTCTCGCTGTT
CCTTGGGAGGGTCTCCTCTGAGTGATTGACTACCCGTCAGCGGGGGTCTTTCATTTGGGGGCTCGTCCGG
GATCGGGAGACCCCTGCCCAGGGACCACCGACCCACCACCGGGAGGTAAGCTGGCCAGCAACTTATCTGT
GTCTGTCCGATTGTCTAGTGTCTATGACTGATTTTATGCGCCTGCGTCGGTACTAGTTAGCTAACTAGCT
CTGTATCTGGCGGACCCGTGGTGGAACTGACGAGTTCGGAACACCCGGCCGCAACCCTGGGAGACGTCCC
AGGGACTTCGGGGGCCGTTTTTGTGGCCCGACCTGAGTCCAAAAATCCCGATCGTTTTGGACTCTTTGGT
GCACCCCCCTAATAGGAGGGATATGTGGTTCTGGTAGGAGACGAGAACCTAAAACAGTTCCCGCCTCCGT
CTGAATTTTTGCTTTCGGTTTGGGACCGAAGCCGCGCCGCGCGTCTTGTCTGCTGCAGCATCGTTCTGTG
TTGTCTCTGTCTGACTGTGTTTCTGTATTTGTCTGAAAATTAGGGCCAGACTGTTACCACTCCCTTAAGT
TTGACCTTAGGTCACTGGAAAGATGTCGAGCGGATCGCTCACAACCAGTCGGTAGATGTCAAGAAGAGAC
GTTGGGTTACCTTCTGCTCTGCAGAATGGCCAACCTTTAACGTCGGATGGCCGCGAGACGGCACCTTTAA
CCGAGACCTCATCACCCAGGTTAAGATCAAGGTCTTTTCACCTGGCCCGCATGGACACCCAGACCAGGTC
CCCTACATCGTGACCTGGGAAGCCTTGGCTTTTGACCCCCCTCCCTGGGTCAAGCCCTTTGTACACCCTA
AGCCTCCGCCTCCTCTTCCTCCATCCGCCCCGTCTCTCCCCCTTGAACCTCCTCGTTCGACCCCGCCTCG
ATCCTCCCTTTATCCAGCCCTCACTCCTTCTCTAGGCGCCCCCATATGGCCATATGAGATCTTATATGGG
GCACCCCCGCCCCTTGTAAACTTCCCTGACCCTGACATGACAAGAGTTACTAACAGCCCCTCTCTCCAAG
CTCACTTACAGGCTCTCTACTTAGTCCAGCACGAAGTCTGGAGACCTCTGGCGGCAGCCTACCAAGAACA
ACTGGACCGACCGGTGGTACCTCACCCTTACCGAGTCGGCGACACAGTGTGGGTCCGCCGACACCAGACT
AAGAACCTAGAACCTCGCTGGAAAGGACCTTACACAGTCCTGCTGACCACCCCCACCGCCCTCAAAGTAG
ACGGCATCGCAGCTTGGATACACGCCGCCCACGTGAAGGCTGCCGACCCCGGGGGTGGACCATCCTCTAG
ACTGCCGGATCTAGCTAGTTAATTAAATGTTTTATGGAACATCAGCTGTTGCCACACTTTTATTTATTTT
AACAGCAATTGCCTTCAAAGAAAAACCTCGGTATCCACCAAGTCAGGCTCAAGCAGCTCTTCAAGACAGT
CCCCCTGAAGAGTACTCCTATAAGAAATCAATAAGAAACCTGTTTAAAAACATTCCTTTTGTCCTTCTGT
TGATCACTTATGGTATCATGACTGGTGCCTTTTATTCAGTCTCAACGTTATTAAATCAAATGATATTGAC
ATATTATGAGGGAGAAGAAGTCAATGCTGGAAGGATTGGGCTAACGCTAGTAGTAGCTGGAATGGTGGGC
TCTATTCTTTGTGGCTTATGGCTGGATTATACTAAAACATACAAACAGACTACTCTGATAGTTTATATTT
TGTCTTTTATTGGAATGGTTATCTTTACTTTCACATTGGACCTTAGATATATTATCATCGTGTTTGTTAC
TGGAGGGGTGCTTGGCTTCTTCATGACTGGTTACCTCCCTTTGGGTTTTGAATTTGCTGTTGAAATCACT
TACCCTGAATCTGAAGGTACTTCATCTGGTCTTCTTAATGCTTCTGCACAGATATTTGGAATTTTGTTCA
CATTGGCTCAAGGAAAGCTCACATCAGACTATGGTCCTAAGGCAGGGAACATTTTTCTCTGTGTCTGGAT
GTTTATAGGCATCATATTAACAGCATTAATCAAGTCTGATCTGCGAAGACACAACATAAATATAGGAATT
ACAAATGTTGATGTTAAAGCTATACCAGCTGACAGTCCCACAGACCAAGAACCAAAAACGGTTATGTTGT
CCAAGCAGTCAGAATCAGCAATTGCGGGAGGTTCAGGTGGATCAGACTACAAAGACCATGACGGTGATTA
TAAAGATCATGACATTGATTACAAGGATGACGATGACAAGTGAGCTACGTAAATTCCGCCCCCCCCCCCC
CTCTCCCTCCCCCCCCCCTAACGTTACTGGCCGAAGCCGCTTGGAATAAGGCCGGTGTGCGTTTGTCTAT
ATGTTATTTTCCACCATATTGCCGTCTTTTGGCAATGTGAGGGCCCGGAAACCTGGCCCTGTCTTCTTGA
CGAGCATTCCTAGGGGTCTTTCCCCTCTCGCCAAAGGAATGCAAGGTCTGTTGAATGTCGTGAAGGAAGC
AGTTCCTCTGGAAGCTTCTTGAAGACAAACAACGTCTGTAGCGACCCTTTGCAGGCAGCGGAACCCCCCA
CCTGGCGACAGGTGCCTCTGCGGCCAAAAGCCACGTGTATAAGATACACCTGCAAAGGCGGCACAACCCC
AGTGCCACGTTGTGAGTTGGATAGTTGTGGAAAGAGTCAAATGGCTCTCCTCAAGCGTATTCAACAAGGG
GCTGAAGGATGCCCAGAAGGTACCCCATTGTATGGGATCTGATCTGGGGCCTCGGTGCACATGCTTTACA
TGTGTTTAGTCGAGGTTAAAAAAACGTCTAGGCCCCCCGAACCACGGGGACGTGGTTTTCCTTTGAAAAA
CACGATGATAATATGGCCACAACCATGGTTCCTTTGTCTCAAGAAGAATCCACCCTCATTGAAAGAGCAA
CGGCTACAATCAACAGCATCCCCATCTCTGAAGACTACAGCGTCGCCAGCGCAGCTCTCTCTAGCGACGG
CCGCATCTTCACTGGTGTCAATGTATATCATTTTACTGGGGGACCTTGTGCAGAACTCGTGGTGCTGGGC
ACTGCTGCTGCTGCGGCAGCTGGCAACCTGACTTGTATCGTCGCGATCGGAAATGAGAACAGGGGCATCT
TGAGCCCCTGCGGACGGTGCCGACAGGTGCTTCTCGATCTGCATCCTGGGATCAAAGCCATAGTGAAGGA
CAGTGATGGACAGCCGACGGCAGTTGGGATTCGTGAATTGCTGCCCTCTGGTTATGTGTGGGAGGGCTAA
GTCGACGATAAAATAAAAGATTTTATTTAGTCTCCAGAAAAAGGGGGGAATGAAAGACCCCACCTGTAGG
TTTGGCAAGCTAGCTTAAGTAACGCCATTTTGCAAGGCATGGAAAAATACATAACTGAGAATAGAGAAGT
TCAGATCAAGGTCAGGAACAGATGGAACAGCTGAATATGGGCCAAACAGGATATCTGTGGTAAGCAGTTC
CTGCCCCGGCTCAGGGCCAAGAACAGATGGAACAGCTGAATATGGGCCAAACAGGATATCTGTGGTAAGC
AGTTCCTGCCCCGGCTCAGGGCCAAGAACAGATGGTCCCCAGATGCGGTCCAGCCCTCAGCAGTTTCTAG
AGAACCATCAGATGTTTCCAGGGTGCCCCAAGGACCTGAAATGACCCTGTGCCTTATTTGAACTAACCAA
TCAGTTCGCTTCTCGCTTCTGTTCGCGCGCTTCTGCTCCCCGAGCTCAATAAAAGAGCCCACAACCCCTC
ACTCGGGGCGCCAGTCCTCCGATTGACTGAGTCGCCCGGGTACCCGTGTATCCAATAAACCCTCTTGCAG
TTGCATCCGACTTGTGGTCTCGCTGTTCCTTGGGAGGGTCTCCTCTGAGTGATTGACTACCCGTCAGCGG
GGGTCTTTCACATGCAGCATGTATCAAAATTAATTTGGTTTTTTTTCTTAAGTATTTACATTAAATGGCC
ATAGTTGCATTAATGAATCGGCCAACGCGCGGGGAGAGGCGGTTTGCGTATTGGGCGCTCTTCCGCTTCC
TCGCTCACTGACTCGCTGCGCTCGGTCGTTCGGCTGCGGCGAGCGGTATCAGCTCACTCAAAGGCGGTAA
TACGGTTATCCACAGAATCAGGGGATAACGCAGGAAAGAACATGTGAGCAAAAGGCCAGCAAAAGGCCAG
GAACCGTAAAAAGGCCGCGTTGCTGGCGTTTTTCCATAGGCTCCGCCCCCCTGACGAGCATCACAAAAAT
CGACGCTCAAGTCAGAGGTGGCGAAACCCGACAGGACTATAAAGATACCAGGCGTTTCCCCCTGGAAGCT
CCCTCGTGCGCTCTCCTGTTCCGACCCTGCCGCTTACCGGATACCTGTCCGCCTTTCTCCCTTCGGGAAG
CGTGGCGCTTTCTCATAGCTCACGCTGTAGGTATCTCAGTTCGGTGTAGGTCGTTCGCTCCAAGCTGGGC
TGTGTGCACGAACCCCCCGTTCAGCCCGACCGCTGCGCCTTATCCGGTAACTATCGTCTTGAGTCCAACC
CGGTAAGACACGACTTATCGCCACTGGCAGCAGCCACTGGTAACAGGATTAGCAGAGCGAGGTATGTAGG
CGGTGCTACAGAGTTCTTGAAGTGGTGGCCTAACTACGGCTACACTAGAAGAACAGTATTTGGTATCTGC
GCTCTGCTGAAGCCAGTTACCTTCGGAAAAAGAGTTGGTAGCTCTTGATCCGGCAAACAAACCACCGCTG
GTAGCGGTGGTTTTTTTGTTTGCAAGCAGCAGATTACGCGCAGAAAAAAAGGATCTCAAGAAGATCCTTT
GATCTTTTCTACGGGGTCTGACGCTCAGTGGAACGAAAACTCACGTTAAGGGATTTTGGTCATGAGATTA
TCAAAAAGGATCTTCACCTAGATCCTTTTGCGGCCGGCCGCAAATCAATCTAAAGTATATATGAGTAAAC
TTGGTCTGACAGTTACCAATGCTTAATCAGTGAGGCACCTATCTCAGCGATCTGTCTATTTCGTTCATCC
ATAGTTGCCTGACTCCCCGTCGTGTAGATAACTACGATACGGGAGGGCTTACCATCTGGCCCCAGTGCTG
CAATGATACCGCGAGACCCACGCTCACCGGCTCCAGATTTATCAGCAATAAACCAGCCAGCCGGAAGGGC
CGAGCGCAGAAGTGGTCCTGCAACTTTATCCGCCTCCATCCAGTCTATTAATTGTTGCCGGGAAGCTAGA
GTAAGTAGTTCGCCAGTTAATAGTTTGCGCAACGTTGTTGCCATTGCTACAGGCATCGTGGTGTCACGCT
CGTCGTTTGGTATGGCTTCATTCAGCTCCGGTTCCCAACGATCAAGGCGAGTTACATGATCCCCCATGTT
GTGCAAAAAAGCGGTTAGCTCCTTCGGTCCTCCGATCGTTGTCAGAAGTAAGTTGGCCGCAGTGTTATCA
CTCATGGTTATGGCAGCACTGCATAATTCTCTTACTGTCATGCCATCCGTAAGATGCTTTTCTGTGACTG
GTGAGTACTCAACCAAGTCATTCTGAGAATAGTGTATGCGGCGACCGAGTTGCTCTTGCCCGGCGTCAAT
ACGGGATAATACCGCGCCACATAGCAGAACTTTAAAAGTGCTCATCATTGGAAAACGTTCTTCGGGGCGA
AAACTCTCAAGGATCTTACCGCTGTTGAGATCCAGTTCGATGTAACCCACTCGTGCACCCAACTGATCTT
CAGCATCTTTTACTTTCACCAGCGTTTCTGGGTGAGCAAAAACAGGAAGGCAAAATGCCGCAAAAAAGGG
AATAAGGGCGACACGGAAATGTTGAATACTCATACTCTTCCTTTTTCAATATTATTGAAGCATTTATCAG
GGTTATTGTCTCATGAGCGGATACATATTTGAATGTATTTAGAAAAATAAACAAATAGGGGTTCCGCGCA
CATTTC
