>Addgene plasmid #218536 | pMXS-IRES-Blast FLVCR1b-3X FLAG | depositor partial sequence | sequence record 426495 | Insert with Tag
ATGTTTTATGGAACATCAGCTGTTGCCACACTTTTATTTATTTTAACAGCAATTGCCTTCAAAGAAAAAC
CTCGGTATCCACCAAGTCAGGCTCAAGCAGCTCTTCAAGACAGTCCCCCTGAAGAGTACTCCTATAAGAA
ATCAATAAGAAACCTGTTTAAAAACATTCCTTTTGTCCTTCTGTTGATCACTTATGGTATCATGACTGGT
GCCTTTTATTCAGTCTCAACGTTATTAAATCAAATGATATTGACATATTATGAGGGAGAAGAAGTCAATG
CTGGAAGGATTGGGCTAACGCTAGTAGTAGCTGGAATGGTGGGCTCTATTCTTTGTGGCTTATGGCTGGA
TTATACTAAAACATACAAACAGACTACTCTGATAGTTTATATTTTGTCTTTTATTGGAATGGTTATCTTT
ACTTTCACATTGGACCTTAGATATATTATCATCGTGTTTGTTACTGGAGGGGTGCTTGGCTTCTTCATGA
CTGGTTACCTCCCTTTGGGTTTTGAATTTGCTGTTGAAATCACTTACCCTGAATCTGAAGGTACTTCATC
TGGTCTTCTTAATGCTTCTGCACAGATATTTGGAATTTTGTTCACATTGGCTCAAGGAAAGCTCACATCA
GACTATGGTCCTAAGGCAGGGAACATTTTTCTCTGTGTCTGGATGTTTATAGGCATCATATTAACAGCAT
TAATCAAGTCTGATCTGCGAAGACACAACATAAATATAGGAATTACAAATGTTGATGTTAAAGCTATACC
AGCTGACAGTCCCACAGACCAAGAACCAAAAACGGTTATGTTGTCCAAGCAGTCAGAATCAGCAATTGCG
GGAGGTTCAGGTGGATCAGACTACAAAGACCATGACGGTGATTATAAAGATCATGACATTGATTACAAGG
ATGACGATGACAAGTGA
